Addgene plasmid #85058: pMTS_mScarlet-H_N1
Purpose: In vivo visualization of the mitochondria (can be used for colocalization studies)
Depositing lab: Dorus Gadella. Depositing organization: University of Amsterdam. Publication: mScarlet: a bright monomeric red fluorescent protein for cellular imaging. Bindels DS, Haarbosch L, van Weeren L, Postma M, Wiese KE, Mastop M, Aumonier S, Gotthard G, Royant A, Hink MA, Gadella TW Jr. Nat Methods. 2016 Nov 21. doi: 10.1038/nmeth.4074. PubMed 27869816.
Backbone
  Vector backbone: pmScarlet-H_N1
  Backbone manufacturer: Gadella Lab
  Backbone size w/o insert (bp): 4739
  Vector type: Mammalian Expression
  Selectable markers: Neomycin (select with G418)
Growth in bacteria
  Bacterial resistance: Kanamycin, 50 μg/mL
  Growth temperature: 37°C
  Growth strain: DH5alpha
  Copy number: High Copy
Gene/Insert
  Gene/Insert name: MTS (alt names: Mitochondrial Targeting Signal; COX8A)
  Species: H. sapiens (human)
  Insert size (bp): 87
  Mutation: aa1-29
  Entrez Gene: COX8A (a.k.a. COX, COX8, COX8-2, COX8L, MC4DN15, VIII, VIII-L)
  Promoter: CMV
  Tag / fusion protein: mScarlet-H (C terminal on backbone)
  Cloning method: Restriction Enzyme; 5′ cloning site NheI (not destroyed); 3′ cloning site AgeI (not destroyed)
  Sequencing primers: 5′ AGGTCTATATAAGCAGAGC; 3′ TCTACAAATGTGGTATGGC
Terms and licenses: Academic/Nonprofit Terms; Industry Terms: Not Available to Industry
Depositor comments: Please note that this plasmid has extra sequence (T7 promoter) between CMV and the insert.
How to cite: pMTS_mScarlet-H_N1 was a gift from Dorus Gadella (Addgene plasmid # 85058 ; http://n2t.net/addgene:85058 ; RRID:Addgene_85058)
