[The description below was written by a language model from this plasmid's Addgene catalogue record and pLannotate feature annotations shown in this document.]
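Description:
pMTS_mScarlet-H_N1 is a mammalian expression plasmid of about 4.8 kb, built on the pmScarlet-H_N1 backbone, an N1-style vector in which a protein or targeting sequence is placed upstream of the fluorescent protein. It is propagated in E. coli from a high-copy ColE1/pUC-type origin and also carries an f1 phage origin. A single Tn5 aminoglycoside phosphotransferase gene (NeoR/KanR) serves both hosts. A bacterial bla-type promoter drives it for kanamycin selection, and the adjacent SV40 enhancer/early promoter, together with an HSV TK polyadenylation signal, drives it for G418 selection of transfected mammalian cells. The annotation software also reports short fragments matching ble, bGH poly(A) and SV40 large T antigen. These appear to be partial matches to backbone sequence rather than functional elements.

The payload is a fusion expressed from the human cytomegalovirus immediate early enhancer and promoter and terminated by an SV40 poly(A) signal. An 87 bp insert encoding amino acids 1–29 of human COX8A, the mitochondrial presequence of cytochrome c oxidase subunit VIII, was cloned between NheI and AgeI sites, both of which are retained. This places it in frame ahead of mScarlet-H, a variant from the monomeric red mScarlet fluorescent protein family, so the fluorophore sits at the C terminus of the targeting signal. The presequence directs import of the fusion into mitochondria. The depositor notes additional sequence containing a T7 promoter between the CMV promoter and the insert, although the feature table does not annotate it. The construct is intended as a marker for visualising mitochondria in living cells and as a reference label in colocalisation studies.
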