Features (pLannotate 1.2.2; 16 found; start..end, strand, type, name):
      1..24      -  misc_feature   MCS (fragment): multiple cloning site
     85..388     +  enhancer       CMV enhancer: human cytomegalovirus immediate early enhancer
    389..592     +  promoter       CMV promoter: human cytomegalovirus (CMV) immediate early promoter
    621..695     +  CDS            COX8 presequence: mitochondrial presequence of human cytochrome c oxidase subunit VIII (Rizutto et al., 1989)
    729..1424    +  CDS            mScarlet-H: mScarlet-H is a basic (constitutively fluorescent) orange fluorescent protein published in 2016, derived from synthetic construct. It has low acid sensitivity.
   1425..1490    +  misc_feature   MCS: multiple cloning site
   1507..1591    +  CDS            large T antigen (fragment): large T antigen from SV40 (simian virus 40)
   1614..1735    +  polyA_signal   SV40 poly(A) signal: SV40 polyadenylation signal
   1769..2197    -  rep_origin     f1 ori (sequence partly withheld): f1 bacteriophage origin of replication; arrow indicates direction of (+) strand synthesis
   2224..2328    +  promoter       AmpR promoter: bla
   2330..2687    +  promoter       SV40 promoter: SV40 enhancer and early promoter
   2722..3516    +  CDS            NeoR/KanR: aminoglycoside phosphotransferase from Tn5; aph(3')-II (or nptII); confers resistance to neomycin, kanamycin, and G418 (Geneticin®)
   3537..3689    +  CDS            ble (fragment): BLE_KLEPN - Experimental evidence at protein level: Swiss-Prot protein existence level 1. Binding protein with a strong affinity to the bleomycin family of antibiotics. Binds to CL990; an antimitotic-antibiotic compound. From Klebsiella pneumoniae.
   3748..3795    +  polyA_signal   HSV TK poly(A) signal: herpes simplex virus thymidine kinase polyadenylation signal (Cole and Stacy, 1985)
   3886..3902    -  polyA_signal   bGH poly(A) signal (fragment): bovine growth hormone polyadenylation signal
   4124..4712    +  rep_origin     ori: high-copy-number ColE1/pMB1/pBR322/pUC origin of replication
>Addgene plasmid #85058 | pMTS_mScarlet-H_N1 | depositor full sequence | sequence record 163864 | Full Sequence
ATCCCGGGCCCGCGGTACCGTCGATAGTTATTAATAGTAATCAATTACGGGGTCATTAGTTCATAGCCCA
TATATGGAGTTCCGCGTTACATAACTTACGGTAAATGGCCCGCCTGGCTGACCGCCCAACGACCCCCGCC
CATTGACGTCAATAATGACGTATGTTCCCATAGTAACGCCAATAGGGACTTTCCATTGACGTCAATGGGT
GGAGTATTTACGGTAAACTGCCCACTTGGCAGTACATCAAGTGTATCATATGCCAAGTACGCCCCCTATT
GACGTCAATGACGGTAAATGGCCCGCCTGGCATTATGCCCAGTACATGACCTTATGGGACTTTCCTACTT
GGCAGTACATCTACGTATTAGTCATCGCTATTACCATGGTGATGCGGTTTTGGCAGTACATCAATGGGCG
TGGATAGCGGTTTGACTCACGGGGATTTCCAAGTCTCCACCCCATTGACGTCAATGGGAGTTTGTTTTGG
CACCAAAATCAACGGGACTTTCCAAAATGTCGTAACAACTCCGCCCCATTGACGCAAATGGGCGGTAGGC
GTGTACGGTGGGAGGTCTATATAAGCAGAGCTGGTTTAGTGAACCGTCAGATCCGCTAGCATGTCCGTCC
TGACGCCGCTGCTGCTGCGGGGCTTGACAGGCTCGGCCCGGCGGCTCCCAGTGCCGCGCGCCAAGATCCA
TTCGTTGGGGGATCCACCGGTCGCCACCATGGTGAGCAAGGGCGAGGCAGTGATCAAGGAGTTCATGCGG
TTCAAGGTGCACATGGAGGGCTCCATGAACGGCCACGAGTTCGAGATCGAGGGCGAGGGCGAGGGCCGCC
CCTACGAGGGCACCCAGACCGCCAAGCTGAAGGTGACCAAGGGTGGCCCCCTGCCCTTCTCCTGGGACAT
CCTGTCCCCTCAGTTCATGTACGGCTCCAGGGCCTTCACCAAGCACCCCGCCGACATCCCCGACTACTAT
AAGCAGTCCTTCCCCGAGGGCTTCAAGTGGGAGCGCGTGATGAACTTCGAGGACGGCGGCGCCGTGACCG
TGACCCAGGACACCTCCCTGGAGGACGGCACCCTGATCTACAAGGTGAAGCTCCGCGGCACCAACTTCCC
TCCTGACGGCCCCGTAATGCAGAAGAAGACAATGGGCTGGGAAGCATCCACCGAGCGGTTGTACCCCGAG
GACGGCGTGCTGAAGGGCGACATTAAGCACGCCCTGCGCCTGAAGGACGGCGGCCGCTACCTGGCGGACT
TCAAGACCACCTACAAGGCCAAGAAGCCCGTGCAGATGCCCGGCGCCTACAACGTCGACCGCAAGTTGGA
CATCACCTCCCACAACGAGGACTACACCGTGGTGGAACAGTACGAACGCTCCGAGGGCCGCCACTCCACC
GGCGGCATGGACGAGCTGTACAAGTCCGGACTCAGATCTCGAGCTCAAGCTTCGAATTCTGCAGTCGACG
GTACCGCGGGCCCGGGATCCACCGGATCTAGATAACTGATCATAATCAGCCATACCACATTTGTAGAGGT
TTTACTTGCTTTAAAAAACCTCCCACACCTCCCCCTGAACCTGAAACATAAAATGAATGCAATTGTTGTT
GTTAACTTGTTTATTGCAGCTTATAATGGTTACAAATAAAGCAATAGCATCACAAATTTCACAAATAAAG
CATTTTTTTCACTGCATTCTAGTTGTGGTTTGTCCAAACTCATCAATGTATCTTAAGGCGTAAATTGTAA
GCGTTAATATTTTGTTAAAATTCGCGTTAAATTTTTGTTAAATCAGCTCATTTTTTAACCAATAGGCCGA
AATCGGCAAAATCCCTTATAAATCAAAAGAATAGACCGAGATAGGGT
[37 nt withheld, positions 1868-1904]
AAAGAACGTGGACTCCAACGTCAAAGG
[49 nt withheld, positions 1932-1980]
T
[91 nt withheld, positions 1982-2072]
G
[124 nt withheld, positions 2074-2197]
CAGGTGGCACTTTTCGGGGAAATGTGCGCGGAACCCCTATTTGTTTATTTTTCTAAATACATTCAAATAT
GTATCCGCTCATGAGACAATAACCCTGATAAATGCTTCAATAATATTGAAAAAGGAAGAGTCCTGAGGCG
GAAAGAACCAGCTGTGGAATGTGTGTCAGTTAGGGTGTGGAAAGTCCCCAGGCTCCCCAGCAGGCAGAAG
TATGCAAAGCATGCATCTCAATTAGTCAGCAACCAGGTGTGGAAAGTCCCCAGGCTCCCCAGCAGGCAGA
AGTATGCAAAGCATGCATCTCAATTAGTCAGCAACCATAGTCCCGCCCCTAACTCCGCCCATCCCGCCCC
TAACTCCGCCCAGTTCCGCCCATTCTCCGCCCCATGGCTGACTAATTTTTTTTATTTATGCAGAGGCCGA
GGCCGCCTCGGCCTCTGAGCTATTCCAGAAGTAGTGAGGAGGCTTTTTTGGAGGCCTAGGCTTTTGCAAA
GATCGATCAAGAGACAGGATGAGGATCGTTTCGCATGATTGAACAAGATGGATTGCACGCAGGTTCTCCG
GCCGCTTGGGTGGAGAGGCTATTCGGCTATGACTGGGCACAACAGACAATCGGCTGCTCTGATGCCGCCG
TGTTCCGGCTGTCAGCGCAGGGGCGCCCGGTTCTTTTTGTCAAGACCGACCTGTCCGGTGCCCTGAATGA
ACTGCAAGACGAGGCAGCGCGGCTATCGTGGCTGGCCACGACGGGCGTTCCTTGCGCAGCTGTGCTCGAC
GTTGTCACTGAAGCGGGAAGGGACTGGCTGCTATTGGGCGAAGTGCCGGGGCAGGATCTCCTGTCATCTC
ACCTTGCTCCTGCCGAGAAAGTATCCATCATGGCTGATGCAATGCGGCGGCTGCATACGCTTGATCCGGC
TACCTGCCCATTCGACCACCAAGCGAAACATCGCATCGAGCGAGCACGTACTCGGATGGAAGCCGGTCTT
GTCGATCAGGATGATCTGGACGAAGAGCATCAGGGGCTCGCGCCAGCCGAACTGTTCGCCAGGCTCAAGG
CGAGCATGCCCGACGGCGAGGATCTCGTCGTGACCCATGGCGATGCCTGCTTGCCGAATATCATGGTGGA
AAATGGCCGCTTTTCTGGATTCATCGACTGTGGCCGGCTGGGTGTGGCGGACCGCTATCAGGACATAGCG
TTGGCTACCCGTGATATTGCTGAAGAGCTTGGCGGCGAATGGGCTGACCGCTTCCTCGTGCTTTACGGTA
TCGCCGCTCCCGATTCGCAGCGCATCGCCTTCTATCGCCTTCTTGACGAGTTCTTCTGAGCGGGACTCTG
GGGTTCGAAATGACCGACCAAGCGACGCCCAACCTGCCATCACGAGATTTCGATTCCACCGCCGCCTTCT
ATGAAAGGTTGGGCTTCGGAATCGTTTTCCGGGACGCCGGCTGGATGATCCTCCAGCGCGGGGATCTCAT
GCTGGAGTTCTTCGCCCACCCTAGGGGGAGGCTAACTGAAACACGGAAGGAGACAATACCGGAAGGAACC
CGCGCTATGACGGCAATAAAAAGACAGAATAAAACGCACGGTGTTGGGTCGTTTGTTCATAAACGCGGGG
TTCGGTCCCAGGGCTGGCACTCTGTCGATACCCCACCGAGACCCCATTGGGGCCAATACGCCCGCGTTTC
TTCCTTTTCCCCACCCCACCCCCCAAGTTCGGGTGAAGGCCCAGGGCTCGCAGCCAACGTCGGGGCGGCA
GGCCCTGCCATAGCCTCAGGTTACTCATATATACTTTAGATTGATTTAAAACTTCATTTTTAATTTAAAA
GGATCTAGGTGAAGATCCTTTTTGATAATCTCATGACCAAAATCCCTTAACGTGAGTTTTCGTTCCACTG
AGCGTCAGACCCCGTAGAAAAGATCAAAGGATCTTCTTGAGATCCTTTTTTTCTGCGCGTAATCTGCTGC
TTGCAAACAAAAAAACCACCGCTACCAGCGGTGGTTTGTTTGCCGGATCAAGAGCTACCAACTCTTTTTC
CGAAGGTAACTGGCTTCAGCAGAGCGCAGATACCAAATACTGTCCTTCTAGTGTAGCCGTAGTTAGGCCA
CCACTTCAAGAACTCTGTAGCACCGCCTACATACCTCGCTCTGCTAATCCTGTTACCAGTGGCTGCTGCC
AGTGGCGATAAGTCGTGTCTTACCGGGTTGGACTCAAGACGATAGTTACCGGATAAGGCGCAGCGGTCGG
GCTGAACGGGGGGTTCGTGCACACAGCCCAGCTTGGAGCGAACGACCTACACCGAACTGAGATACCTACA
GCGTGAGCTATGAGAAAGCGCCACGCTTCCCGAAGGGAGAAAGGCGGACAGGTATCCGGTAAGCGGCAGG
GTCGGAACAGGAGAGCGCACGAGGGAGCTTCCAGGGGGAAACGCCTGGTATCTTTATAGTCCTGTCGGGT
TTCGCCACCTCTGACTTGAGCGTCGATTTTTGTGATGCTCGTCAGGGGGGCGGAGCCTATGGAAAAACGC
CAGCAACGCGGCCTTTTTACGGTTCCTGGCCTTTTGCTGGCCTTTTGCTCACATGTTCTTTCCTGCGTTA
TCCCCTGATTCTGTGGATAACCGTATTACCGCCATGCAT
