>Addgene plasmid #85058 | pMTS_mScarlet-H_N1 | addgene partial sequence | sequence record 167668 | CMV-F 5'-CGCAAATGGGCGGTAGGCGTG-3'
CTCTCTGGCTAACTAGAGAACCCACTGCTTACTGGCTTATCGAAATTAATACGACTCACTATAGGGAGAC
CCAAGCTGGCTAGCATGTCCGTCCTGACGCCGCTGCTGCTGCGGGGCTTGACAGGCTCGGCCCGGCGGCT
CCCAGTGCCGCGCGCCAAGATCCATTCGTTGGGGGATCCACCGGTCGCCACCATGGTGAGCAAGGGCGAG
GCAGTGATCAAGGAGTTCATGCGGTTCAAGGTGCACATGGAGGGCTCCATGAACGGCCACGAGTTCGAGA
TCGAGGGCGAGGGCGAGGGCCGCCCCTACGAGGGCACCCAGACCGCCAAGCTGAAGGTGACCAAGGGTGG
CCCCCTGCCCTTCTCCTGGGACATCCTGTCCCCTCAGTTCATGTACGGCTCCAGGGCCTTCACCAAGCAC
CCCGCCGACATCCCCGACTACTATAAGCAGTCCTTCCCCGAGGGCTTCAAGTGGGAGCGCGTGATGAACT
TCGAGGACGGCGGCGCCGTGACCGTGACCCAGGACACCTCCCTGGAGGACGGCACCCTGATCTACAAGGT
GAAGCTCCGCGGCACCAACTTCCCTCCTGACGGCCCCGTAATGCAGAAGAAGACAATGGGCTGGGAAGCG
TCCACCGAGCGGTTGTACCCCGAGGACGGCGTGCTGAAGGGCGACATTAAGCACGCCCTGCGCCTGAAGG
ACGGCGGCCGCTACCTGGCGGACTTCAAGACCACCTACAAGGCCAAGAAGCCCGTGCAGATGCCCGGCGC
CTACAACGTCGACCGCAAGTTGGACATCACCTCCCACAACGAGGACTACACCGTGGTGGAACAGTACGAA
CGCTCCGAGGGCCGCCACTCCACCGGCGGCATGGACGAGCTGTACAAGTCCGGACTCAGATCTCGAGCTC
AAGCTTCGAATTCTGCAGTCGACGGTACCGCGGGCCCGGGATCC
