>Addgene plasmid #85058 | pMTS_mScarlet-H_N1 | addgene partial sequence | sequence record 167669 | SV40pA-R 5'-GAAATTTGTGATGCTATTGC-3'
GTTAACAACAACAATTGCATTCATTTTATGTTTCAGGTTCAGGGGGAGGTGTGGGAGGTTTTTTAAAGCA
AGTAAAACCTCTACAAATGTGGTATGGCTGATTATGATCAGTTATCTAGATCCGGTGGATCCCGGGCCCG
CGGTACCGTCGACTGCAGAATTCGAAGCTTGAGCTCGAGATCTGAGTCCGGACTTGTACAGCTCGTCCAT
GCCGCCGGTGGAGTGGCGGCCCTCGGAGCGTTCGTACTGTTCCACCACGGTGTAGTCCTCGTTGTGGGAG
GTGATGTCCAACTTGCGGTCGACGTTGTAGGCGCCGGGCATCTGCACGGGCTTCTTGGCCTTGTAGGTGG
TCTTGAAGTCCGCCAGGTAGCGGCCGCCGTCCTTCAGGCGCAGGGCGTGCTTAATGTCGCCCTTCAGCAC
GCCGTCCTCGGGGTACAACCGCTCGGTGGACGCTTCCCAGCCCATTGTCTTCTTCTGCATTACGGGGCCG
TCAGGAGGGAAGTTGGTGCCGCGGAGCTTCACCTTGTAGATCAGGGTGCCGTCCTCCAGGGAGGTGTCCT
GGGTCACGGTCACGGCGCCGCCGTCCTCGAAGTTCATCACGCGCTCCCACTTGAAGCCCTCGGGGAAGGA
CTGCTTATAGTAGTCGGGGATGTCGGCGGGGTGCTTGGTGAAGGCCCTGGAGCCGTACATGAACTGAGGG
GACAGGATGTCCCAGGAGAAGGGCAGGGGGCCACCCTTGGTCACCTTCAGCTTGGCGGTCTGGGTGCCCT
CGTAGGGGCGGCCCTCGCCCTCGCCCTCGATCTCGAACTCGTGGCCGTTCATGGAGCCCTCCATGTGCAC
CTTGAACCGCATGAACTCCTTGATCACTGCCTCGCCCTTGCTCACCATGGTGGCGACCGGTGGATCCCCC
A
